Addgene plasmid #190784: GB1-ΔN-CHMP4C(M165C)
Purpose: Codon-optimized bacterial expression plasmid. Expresses GB1-His6-TEV-CHMP4C(121-233, M165C)
Depositing lab: Lalit Deshmukh. Depositing organization: University of California, San Diego (UCSD). Publication: Reversible phase separation of ESCRT protein ALIX through tyrosine phosphorylation. Elias RD, Zhu Y, Su Q, Ghirlando R, Zhang J, Deshmukh L. Sci Adv. 2023 Jul 14;9(28):eadg3913. doi: 10.1126/sciadv.adg3913. Epub 2023 Jul 14. PubMed 37450591.
Backbone
  Vector backbone: pET-11a
  Backbone size w/o insert (bp): 5632
  Total vector size (bp): 6262
  Vector type: Bacterial Expression
Growth in bacteria
  Bacterial resistance: Ampicillin, 100 μg/mL
  Growth temperature: 37°C
  Growth strain: DH5alpha
  Copy number: Low Copy
Gene/Insert
  Gene/Insert name: GB1-His6-TEV-CHMP4C(121-233, M165C) (alt names: CHMP4C; Charged multivesicular body protein 4c)
  Species: H. sapiens (human)
  Insert size (bp): 630
  Mutation: M165C
  Entrez Gene: CHMP4C (a.k.a. SNF7-3, Shax3, VPS32C)
  Tag / fusion protein: GB1-His6-TEV (N terminal on insert)
Terms and licenses: Academic/Nonprofit Terms; Industry Terms: Not Available to Industry
How to cite: GB1-ΔN-CHMP4C(M165C) was a gift from Lalit Deshmukh (Addgene plasmid # 190784 ; http://n2t.net/addgene:190784 ; RRID:Addgene_190784)
