[The description below was written by a language model from this plasmid's Addgene catalogue record and pLannotate feature annotations shown in this document.]
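Description:
GB1-ΔN-CHMP4C(M165C) is a bacterial expression plasmid built on the pET-11a backbone, about 6.3 kb in total, for producing a truncated, codon-optimized fragment of human CHMP4C in E. coli. It replicates from a pBR322-type ColE1/pMB1 origin and retains the rop gene and bom region, consistent with its catalogue listing as low copy. Selection is by ampicillin through the bla (AmpR) gene. The tetracycline-resistance sequences annotated in the backbone are only disrupted fragments left over from pBR322 and are not listed as a selectable marker.

The expression cassette is the standard pET arrangement: a T7 promoter followed directly by a lac operator, the phage T7 gene 10 ribosome binding site, the open reading frame, and a T7 terminator. A plasmid-borne lacI gene with its own promoter supplies repressor, so transcription depends on a host providing T7 RNA polymerase and is induced with IPTG. The roughly 630 bp insert encodes an N-terminal GB1 domain (the IgG-binding B1 domain of streptococcal protein G, commonly used as a solubility and expression enhancer), a His6 tag for metal-affinity purification, and a TEV protease site that allows the fusion partner to be removed. The feature table also flags a thrombin recognition site just after GB1. These are followed by CHMP4C residues 121–233, lacking the N-terminal portion of this ESCRT-III subunit and carrying the M165C substitution. The record does not state why the cysteine was introduced. A short annotation matching a T7 gene 10-derived tag lies downstream of the CHMP4C coding region and is probably residual vector sequence. The plasmid comes from work on the ESCRT-associated protein ALIX and its phase separation, and is suited to making recombinant CHMP4C fragment for in vitro studies.
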