Features (pLannotate 1.2.2; 23 found; start..end, strand, type, name):
    474..613     -  misc_feature   bom: basis of mobility region from pBR322
    715..906     -  CDS            rop: Rop protein, which maintains plasmids at low copy number; rop
    923..1303    +  CDS            YPB1_ECOLX: Protein predicted: Swiss-Prot protein existence level 4. From Escherichia coli.
   1545..2169    -  CDS            TcR (fragment): tetracycline efflux protein; tet; confers resistance to tetracycline
   2184..2205    -  protein_bind   CAP binding site: CAP binding activates transcription in the presence of cAMP. E. coli catabolite activator protein
   2218..3300    -  CDS            lacI: lac repressor; lacI; The lac repressor binds to the lac operator to inhibit transcription in E. coli. This inhibition can be relieved by adding lactose or isopropyl-β-D-thiogalactopyranoside (IPTG).
   3301..3378    -  promoter       lacI promoter: lacI
   3386..3665    -  CDS            TcR (fragment): tetracycline efflux protein; tet; confers resistance to tetracycline
   3687..3705    +  promoter       T7 promoter: promoter for bacteriophage T7 RNA polymerase
   3706..3730    +  protein_bind   lac operator: The lac repressor binds to the lac operator to inhibit transcription in E. coli. This inhibition can be relieved by adding lactose or isopropyl-β-D-thiogalactopyranoside (IPTG). lac repressor encoded by lacI
   3745..3767    +  RBS            RBS: efficient ribosome binding site from bacteriophage T7 gene 10 (Olins and Rangwala, 1989)
   3781..3942    +  CDS            spg (fragment): SPG1_STRSG - Experimental evidence at protein level: Swiss-Prot protein existence level 1. Binds to the constant Fc region of IgG with high affinity. From Streptococcus sp. group G.
   3943..3960    +  CDS            thrombin site: thrombin recognition and cleavage site
   4012..4030    +  CDS            capTEV™ (fragment): composite tag for in vivo biotinylation, TEV protease cleavage, and 6xHis tagging
   4030..4046    +  CDS            TEV site (fragment): tobacco etch virus (TEV) protease recognition and cleavage site
   4054..4392    +  CDS            CHMP4C (fragment): CHM4C_HUMAN - Also known as SHAX3. Experimental evidence at protein level: Swiss-Prot protein existence level 1. Probable core component of the endosomal sorting required for transport complex III (ESCRT-III) which is involved in multivesicular bodies (MVBs) formation and sorting of endosomal cargo proteins into MVBs. MVBs contain intraluminal vesicles (ILVs) that are generated by invagination and scission from the limiting membrane of the endosome and mostly are delivered to lysosomes enabling degradation of membrane proteins, such as stimulated growth factor receptors, lysosomal enzymes and
   4403..4452    +  CDS            SET1 (fragment): solubility-enhancement tag derived from T7 phage gene 10B
   4460..4507    +  terminator     T7 terminator: transcription terminator for bacteriophage T7 RNA polymerase
   4530..4634    -  CDS            TcR (fragment): tetracycline efflux protein; tet; confers resistance to tetracycline
   4682..4710    -  promoter       tet promoter: E. coli promoter for tetracycline efflux protein gene
   4823..4927    +  promoter       AmpR promoter: bla
   4928..5788    +  CDS            AmpR: β-lactamase; bla; confers resistance to ampicillin, carbenicillin, and related antibiotics
   5959..288     +  rep_origin     ori (across the origin): high-copy-number ColE1/pMB1/pBR322/pUC origin of replication
>Addgene plasmid #190784 | GB1-ΔN-CHMP4C(M165C) | addgene full sequence | sequence record 373089 | Addgene NGS Result
GCGCAGCGGTCGGGCTGAACGGGGGGTTCGTGCACACAGCCCAGCTTGGAGCGAACGACCTACACCGAAC
TGAGATACCTACAGCGTGAGCTATGAGAAAGCGCCACGCTTCCCGAAGGGAGAAAGGCGGACAGGTATCC
GGTAAGCGGCAGGGTCGGAACAGGAGAGCGCACGAGGGAGCTTCCAGGGGGAAACGCCTGGTATCTTTAT
AGTCCTGTCGGGTTTCGCCACCTCTGACTTGAGCGTCGATTTTTGTGATGCTCGTCAGGGGGGCGGAGCC
TATGGAAAAACGCCAGCAACGCGGCCTTTTTACGGTTCCTGGCCTTTTGCTGGCCTTTTGCTCACATGTT
CTTTCCTGCGTTATCCCCTGATTCTGTGGATAACCGTATTACCGCCTTTGAGTGAGCTGATACCGCTCGC
CGCAGCCGAACGACCGAGCGCAGCGAGTCAGTGAGCGAGGAAGCGGAAGAGCGCCTGATGCGGTATTTTC
TCCTTACGCATCTGTGCGGTATTTCACACCGCAATGGTGCACTCTCAGTACAATCTGCTCTGATGCCGCA
TAGTTAAGCCAGTATACACTCCGCTATCGCTACGTGACTGGGTCATGGCTGCGCCCCGACACCCGCCAAC
ACCCGCTGACGCGCCCTGACGGGCTTGTCTGCTCCCGGCATCCGCTTACAGACAAGCTGTGACCGTCTCC
GGGAGCTGCATGTGTCAGAGGTTTTCACCGTCATCACCGAAACGCGCGAGGCAGCTGCGGTAAAGCTCAT
CAGCGTGGTCGTGAAGCGATTCACAGATGTCTGCCTGTTCATCCGCGTCCAGCTCGTTGAGTTTCTCCAG
AAGCGTTAATGTCTGGCTTCTGATAAAGCGGGCCATGTTAAGGGCGGTTTTTTCCTGTTTGGTCACTGAT
GCCTCCGTGTAAGGGGGATTTCTGTTCATGGGGGTAATGATACCGATGAAACGAGAGAGGATGCTCACGA
TACGGGTTACTGATGATGAACATGCCCGGTTACTGGAACGTTGTGAGGGTAAACAACTGGCGGTATGGAT
GCGGCGGGACCAGAGAAAAATCACTCAGGGTCAATGCCAGCGCTTCGTTAATACAGATGTAGGTGTTCCA
CAGGGTAGCCAGCAGCATCCTGCGATGCAGATCCGGAACATAATGGTGCAGGGCGCTGACTTCCGCGTTT
CCAGACTTTACGAAACACGGAAACCGAAGACCATTCATGTTGTTGCTCAGGTCGCAGACGTTTTGCAGCA
GCAGTCGCTTCACGTTCGCTCGCGTATCGGTGATTCATTCTGCTAACCAGTAAGGCAACCCCGCCAGCCT
AGCCGGGTCCTCAACGACAGGAGCACGATCATGCGCACCCGTGGCCAGGACCCAACGCTGCCCGAGATGC
GCCGCGTGCGGCTGCTGGAGATGGCGGACGCGATGGATATGTTCTGCCAAGGGTTGGTTTGCGCATTCAC
AGTTCTCCGCAAGAATTGATTGGCTCCAATTCTTGGAGTGGTGAATCCGTTAGCGAGGTGCCGCCGGCTT
CCATTCAGGTCGAGGTGGCCCGGCTCCATGCACCGCGACGCAACGCGGGGAGGCAGACAAGGTATAGGGC
GGCGCCTACAATCCATGCCAACCCGTTCCATGTGCTCGCCGAGGCGGCATAAATCGCCGTGACGATCAGC
GGTCCAATGATCGAAGTTAGGCTGGTAAGAGCCGCGAGCGATCCTTGAAGCTGTCCCTGATGGTCGTCAT
CTACCTGCCTGGACAGCATGGCCTGCAACGCGGGCATCCCGATGCCGCCGGAAGCGAGAAGAATCATAAT
GGGGAAGGCCATCCAGCCTCGCGTCGCGAACGCCAGCAAGACGTAGCCCAGCGCGTCGGCCGCCATGCCG
GCGATAATGGCCTGCTTCTCGCCGAAACGTTTGGTGGCGGGACCAGTGACGAAGGCTTGAGCGAGGGCGT
GCAAGATTCCGAATACCGCAAGCGACAGGCCGATCATCGTCGCGCTCCAGCGAAAGCGGTCCTCGCCGAA
AATGACCCAGAGCGCTGCCGGCACCTGTCCTACGAGTTGCATGATAAAGAAGACAGTCATAAGTGCGGCG
ACGATAGTCATGCCCCGCGCCCACCGGAAGGAGCTGACTGGGTTGAAGGCTCTCAAGGGCATCGGTCGAG
ATCCCGGTGCCTAATGAGTGAGCTAACTTACATTAATTGCGTTGCGCTCACTGCCCGCTTTCCAGTCGGG
AAACCTGTCGTGCCAGCTGCATTAATGAATCGGCCAACGCGCGGGGAGAGGCGGTTTGCGTATTGGGCGC
CAGGGTGGTTTTTCTTTTCACCAGTGAGACGGGCAACAGCTGATTGCCCTTCACCGCCTGGCCCTGAGAG
AGTTGCAGCAAGCGGTCCACGCTGGTTTGCCCCAGCAGGCGAAAATCCTGTTTGATGGTGGTTAACGGCG
GGATATAACATGAGCTGTCTTCGGTATCGTCGTATCCCACTACCGAGATATCCGCACCAACGCGCAGCCC
GGACTCGGTAATGGCGCGCATTGCGCCCAGCGCCATCTGATCGTTGGCAACCAGCATCGCAGTGGGAACG
ATGCCCTCATTCAGCATTTGCATGGTTTGTTGAAAACCGGACATGGCACTCCAGTCGCCTTCCCGTTCCG
CTATCGGCTGAATTTGATTGCGAGTGAGATATTTATGCCAGCCAGCCAGACGCAGACGCGCCGAGACAGA
ACTTAATGGGCCCGCTAACAGCGCGATTTGCTGGTGACCCAATGCGACCAGATGCTCCACGCCCAGTCGC
GTACCGTCTTCATGGGAGAAAATAATACTGTTGATGGGTGTCTGGTCAGAGACATCAAGAAATAACGCCG
GAACATTAGTGCAGGCAGCTTCCACAGCAATGGCATCCTGGTCATCCAGCGGATAGTTAATGATCAGCCC
ACTGACGCGTTGCGCGAGAAGATTGTGCACCGCCGCTTTACAGGCTTCGACGCCGCTTCGTTCTACCATC
GACACCACCACGCTGGCACCCAGTTGATCGGCGCGAGATTTAATCGCCGCGACAATTTGCGACGGCGCGT
GCAGGGCCAGACTGGAGGTGGCAACGCCAATCAGCAACGACTGTTTGCCCGCCAGTTGTTGTGCCACGCG
GTTGGGAATGTAATTCAGCTCCGCCATCGCCGCTTCCACTTTTTCCCGCGTTTTCGCAGAAACGTGGCTG
GCCTGGTTCACCACGCGGGAAACGGTCTGATAAGAGACACCGGCATACTCTGCGACATCGTATAACGTTA
CTGGTTTCACATTCACCACCCTGAATTGACTCTCTTCCGGGCGCTATCATGCCATACCGCGAAAGGTTTT
GCGCCATTCGATGGTGTCCGGGATCTCGACGCTCTCCCTTATGCGACTCCTGCATTAGGAAGCAGCCCAG
TAGTAGGTTGAGGCCGTTGAGCACCGCCGCCGCAAGGAATGGTGCATGCAAGGAGATGGCGCCCAACAGT
CCCCCGGCCACGGGGCCTGCCACCATACCCACGCCGAAACAAGCGCTCATGAGCCCGAAGTGGCGAGCCC
GATCTTCCCCATCGGTGATGTCGGCGATATAGGCGCCAGCAACCGCACCTGTGGCGCCGGTGATGCCGGC
CACGATGCGTCCGGCGTAGAGGATCGAGATCTCGATCCCGCGAAATTAATACGACTCACTATAGGGGAAT
TGTGAGCGGATAACAATTCCCCTCTAGAAATAATTTTGTTTAACTTTAAGAAGGAGATATACATATGCAG
TATAAACTGGCGCTGAACGGCAAAACCCTGAAAGGCGAAACCACCACCGAAGCGGTGGATGCGGCGACCG
CGGAAAAAGTGTTTAAACAGTATGCGAACGATAACGGCGTGGATGGCGAATGGACCTATGATGATGCGAC
CAAAACCTTTACCGTGACCGAACTGGTGCCGCGCGGCAGCATTGAAGGCCGCATTCGCGAAAACCTGAAA
GATAGCGGCCTGTTTCTGGAACATCATCATCATCATCATGAAAACCTGTATTTTCAAGGCAGCGAAAACA
TGGATCTGAACAAAATTGATGATCTGATGCAAGAAATTACCGAACAGCAAGATATTGCGCAAGAAATTAG
CGAAGCGTTTAGTCAGCGCGTGGGCTTTGGCGATGATTTTGATGAAGATGAACTGTGCGCGGAACTGGAA
GAACTGGAACAAGAAGAACTGAACAAAAAAATGACCAATATTCGCCTGCCGAACGTTCCGAGCAGCAGCC
TGCCGGCTCAGCCGAACCGCAAACCGGGCATGAGCAGCACTGCGCGTCGCTCGCGGGCGGCGAGCAGTCA
GCGCGCGGAAGAAGAAGATGATGATATTAAACAGCTGGCGGCGTGGGCGACCTAAGGATCCGGCTGCTAA
CAAAGCCCGAAAGGAAGCTGAGTTGGCTGCTGCCACCGCTGAGCAATAACTAGCATAACCCCTTGGGGCC
TCTAAACGGGTCTTGAGGGGTTTTTTGCTGAAAGGAGGAACTATATCCGGATATCCCGCAAGAGGCCCGG
CAGTACCGGCATAACCAAGCCTATGCCTACAGCATCCAGGGTGACGGTGCCGAGGATGACGATGAGCGCA
TTGTTAGATTTCATACACGGTGCCTGACTGCGTTAGCAATTTAACTGTGATAAACTACCGCATTAAAGCT
TATCGATGATAAGCTGTCAAACATGAGAATTCTTGAAGACGAAAGGGCCTCGTGATACGCCTATTTTTAT
AGGTTAATGTCATGATAATAATGGTTTCTTAGACGTCAGGTGGCACTTTTCGGGGAAATGTGCGCGGAAC
CCCTATTTGTTTATTTTTCTAAATACATTCAAATATGTATCCGCTCATGAGACAATAACCCTGATAAATG
CTTCAATAATATTGAAAAAGGAAGAGTATGAGTATTCAACATTTCCGTGTCGCCCTTATTCCCTTTTTTG
CGGCATTTTGCCTTCCTGTTTTTGCTCACCCAGAAACGCTGGTGAAAGTAAAAGATGCTGAAGATCAGTT
GGGTGCACGAGTGGGTTACATCGAACTGGATCTCAACAGCGGTAAGATCCTTGAGAGTTTTCGCCCCGAA
GAACGTTTTCCAATGATGAGCACTTTTAAAGTTCTGCTATGTGGCGCGGTATTATCCCGTGTTGACGCCG
GGCAAGAGCAACTCGGTCGCCGCATACACTATTCTCAGAATGACTTGGTTGAGTACTCACCAGTCACAGA
AAAGCATCTTACGGATGGCATGACAGTAAGAGAATTATGCAGTGCTGCCATAACCATGAGTGATAACACT
GCGGCCAACTTACTTCTGACAACGATCGGAGGACCGAAGGAGCTAACCGCTTTTTTGCACAACATGGGGG
ATCATGTAACTCGCCTTGATCGTTGGGAACCGGAGCTGAATGAAGCCATACCAAACGACGAGCGTGACAC
CACGATGCCTGCAGCAATGGCAACAACGTTGCGCAAACTATTAACTGGCGAACTACTTACTCTAGCTTCC
CGGCAACAATTAATAGACTGGATGGAGGCGGATAAAGTTGCAGGACCACTTCTGCGCTCGGCCCTTCCGG
CTGGCTGGTTTATTGCTGATAAATCTGGAGCCGGTGAGCGTGGGTCTCGCGGTATCATTGCAGCACTGGG
GCCAGATGGTAAGCCCTCCCGTATCGTAGTTATCTACACGACGGGGAGTCAGGCAACTATGGATGAACGA
AATAGACAGATCGCTGAGATAGGTGCCTCACTGATTAAGCATTGGTAACTGTCAGACCAAGTTTACTCAT
ATATACTTTAGATTGATTTAAAACTTCATTTTTAATTTAAAAGGATCTAGGTGAAGATCCTTTTTGATAA
TCTCATGACCAAAATCCCTTAACGTGAGTTTTCGTTCCACTGAGCGTCAGACCCCGTAGAAAAGATCAAA
GGATCTTCTTGAGATCCTTTTTTTCTGCGCGTAATCTGCTGCTTGCAAACAAAAAAACCACCGCTACCAG
CGGTGGTTTGTTTGCCGGATCAAGAGCTACCAACTCTTTTTCCGAAGGTAACTGGCTTCAGCAGAGCGCA
GATACCAAATACTGTCCTTCTAGTGTAGCCGTAGTTAGGCCACCACTTCAAGAACTCTGTAGCACCGCCT
ACATACCTCGCTCTGCTAATCCTGTTACCAGTGGCTGCTGCCAGTGGCGATAAGTCGTGTCTTACCGGGT
TGGACTCAAGACGATAGTTACCGGATAAG
