>Addgene plasmid #190784 | GB1-ΔN-CHMP4C(M165C) | depositor partial sequence | sequence record 369678 | Insert
CATATGCAGTATAAACTGGCGCTGAACGGCAAAACCCTGAAAGGCGAAACCACCACCGAAGCGGTGGATG
CGGCGACCGCGGAAAAAGTGTTTAAACAGTATGCGAACGATAACGGCGTGGATGGCGAATGGACCTATGA
TGATGCGACCAAAACCTTTACCGTGACCGAACTGGTGCCGCGCGGCAGCATTGAAGGCCGCATTCGCGAA
AACCTGAAAGATAGCGGCCTGTTTCTGGAACATCATCATCATCATCATGAAAACCTGTATTTTCAAGGCA
GCGAAAACATGGATCTGAACAAAATTGATGATCTGATGCAAGAAATTACCGAACAGCAAGATATTGCGCA
AGAAATTAGCGAAGCGTTTAGTCAGCGCGTGGGCTTTGGCGATGATTTTGATGAAGATGAACTGTGCGCG
GAACTGGAAGAACTGGAACAAGAAGAACTGAACAAAAAAATGACCAATATTCGCCTGCCGAACGTTCCGA
GCAGCAGCCTGCCGGCTCAGCCGAACCGCAAACCGGGCATGAGCAGCACTGCGCGTCGCTCGCGGGCGGC
GAGCAGTCAGCGCGCGGAAGAAGAAGATGATGATATTAAACAGCTGGCGGCGTGGGCGACCTAAGGATCC
